>Addgene plasmid #16080 | Pmec-18 ced-3 (p15)::nz [TU#806] | depositor full sequence | sequence record 8473 | Author sequence
AAGCTTCAATTAATTCGTCTACTATCCACGTGTCGATTCGAAGACAGTTCACATGAGTCATTGACTTTGA
TCTGGAACATATTTTTTAATATAGAAATTTCCGATTTTGATTACCTTTGCCATGCACACTTGCACTTTGC
AACAATAACCATTTGAGCGATTCGCTCGAGTAGTTCTCGCGCTCTTCTTGACATCAGATGAAAATAACAA
AAAGAGGAGAGCATTGACCAAATGTATCAAGATTGCATGGTAAAACATAGCAAATGTTTGTCATCCGATG
GGTTGGCTCCTTGTTGCACTGGTATGCATTTGTGATGCGAAACAGGAGCTCTTCCAGAAGCAGTCTTGCA
CTTCTTGTATTCATTCCTTTGCCTCGCCTTCCAAGAAGGTTGTGAGCGGATCCAAAATGGGAGTTCCTGC
ATTTCTTCGTCGTGGATGGGACAATCGAGACGGGCCATTGTTCAATTTTCTTGGATGTGTGCGGCCGCAA
GTTCAGGTTGCAATTTAATTTCTTGAATGAGAATATTCCTTCAAAAAATCTAAAATAGATTTTTATTCCA
GAAAGTCCGACGAAAAAATTGCGATATAATTACGAAATTTGTGATAAAATGACAAACCAATCAGCATCGT
CGATCTCCGCCCACTTCATCGGATTGGTTTGAAAGTGGGCGGAGTGAATTGCTGATTGGTCGCAGTTTTC
AGTTTAGAGGGAATTTAAAAATCGCCTTTTCGAAAATTAAAAATTGATTTTTTCAATTTTTTCGAAAAAT
ATTCCGATTATTTTATATTCTTTGGAGCGAAAGCCCCGTCCTGTAAACATTTTTAAATGATAATTAATAA
ATTTTTGCAGCAAGTGTGGAGAAAGAAGCCGAGCCAAGCTGACATTCTGATTGCATACGCAACGACAGCT
CAATATGTTTCGTGGAGAAACAGTGCTCGTGGATCATGGTTCATTCAAGCCGTCTGTGAAGTGTTCTCGA
CACACGCAAAGGATATGGATGTTGTTGAGCTGCTGACTGAAGTCAATAAGAAGGTCGCTTGTGGATTTCA
GACATCACAGGGATCGAATATTTTGAAACAGATGCCAGAGGTACTTGAACAACAATCGATCTGCTAACTT
TTTAAGGCACAGAAAAATAGGCAGAGCGTCCTTTTGCAAGCCTGCCGCGCGTCAACCTAGAATTTTAGTT
TTTAGCTAAAATGATTGATTTTGAATATTTTATGCTAATTTTTTTGCGTTAAATTTTGAAATAGTCACTA
TTTATCGGGTTTCCAGTAAAAAATGTTTATTAGCCATTGGATTTTACTGAAAACGAAAATTTGTAGTTTT
TCAACGAAATTTATCGATTTTTAAATGTAAAAAAAAATAGCGAAAATACATCAACATCAAGCATTTAAGC
CAAAAATTGTTAACTCATTTAAAAAATTAATTCAAAGTTGTCCACGAGTATTACACGGTTGGCGCGCGGC
AAGTTTGCAAAACGACGCTCCGCCTCTTTTTCTGTGCGGCTTGAAAACAAGGGTATCGGTTTTAGATTTT
TCCCCAAAATTTAAATTAAATTTCAGATGACATCCCGCCTGCTCAAAAAGTTCTACTTTTGGCCGGAGGC
ACGAAACTCTGCCGTCCCCCGGGATTGGCCAAAGGACCCAAAGGTATGTTTCGAATGATACTAACATAAC
ATAGAACATTTTCAGGAGGACCCTTGGAGGGTACCAGGCTCTGGCTCTGGCGCTCAGCTTAAGAAAGAGC
TGCAGGCAAACAAGAAAGAGCTGGCTCAGCTGAAGTGGGAACTGCAGGCACTGAAGAAAGAACTGGCTCA
GTGAGAATTCCAACTGAGCGCCGGTCGCTACCATTACCAACTTGTCTGGTGTCAAAAATAATAGGGGCCG
CTGTCATCAGAGTAAGTTTAAACTGAGTTCTACTAACTAACGAGTAATATTTAAATTTTCAGCATCTCGC
GCCCGTGCCTCTGACTTCTAAGTCCAATTACTCTTCAACATCCCTACATGCTCTTTCTCCCTGTGCTCCC
ACCCCCTATTTTTGTTATTATCAAAAAAACTTCTTCTTAATTTCTTTGTTTTTTAGCTTCTTTTAAGTCA
CCTCTAACAATGAAATTGTGTAGATTCAAAAATAGAATTAATTCGTAATAAAAAGTCGAAAAAAATTGTG
CTCCCTCCCCCCATTAATAATAATTCTATCCCAAAATCTACACAATGTTCTGTGTACACTTCTTATGTTT
TTTTTACTTCTGATAAATTTTTTTTGAAACATCATAGAAAAAACCGCACACAAAATACCTTATCATATGT
TACGTTTCAGTTTATGACCGCAATTTTTATTTCTTCGCACGTCTGGGCCTCTCATGACGTCAAATCATGC
TCATCGTGAAAAAGTTTTGGAGTATTTTTGGAATTTTTCAATCAAGTGAAAGTTTATGAAATTAATTTTC
CTGCTTTTGCTTTTTGGGGGTTTCCCCTATTGTTTGTCAAGAGTTTCGAGGACGGCGTTTTTCTTGCTAA
AATCACAAGTATTGATGAGCACGATGCAAGAAAGATCGGAAGAAGGTTTGGGTTTGAGGCTCAGTGGAAG
GTGAGTAGAAGTTGATAATTTGAAAGTGGAGTAGTGTCTATGGGGTTTTTGCCTTAAATGACAGAATACA
TTCCCAATATACCAAACATAACTGTTTCCTACTAGTCGGCCGTACGGGCCCTTTCGTCTCGCGCGTTTCG
GTGATGACGGTGAAAACCTCTGACACATGCAGCTCCCGGAGACGGTCACAGCTTGTCTGTAAGCGGATGC
CGGGAGCAGACAAGCCCGTCAGGGCGCGTCAGCGGGTGTTGGCGGGTGTCGGGGCTGGCTTAACTATGCG
GCATCAGAGCAGATTGTACTGAGAGTGCACCATATGCGGTGTGAAATACCGCACAGATGCGTAAGGAGAA
AATACCGCATCAGGCGGCCTTAAGGGCCTCGTGATACGCCTATTTTTATAGGTTAATGTCATGATAATAA
TGGTTTCTTAGACGTCAGGTGGCACTTTTCGGGGAAATGTGCGCGGAACCCCTATTTGTTTATTTTTCTA
AATACATTCAAATATGTATCCGCTCATGAGACAATAACCCTGATAAATGCTTCAATAATATTGAAAAAGG
AAGAGTATGAGTATTCAACATTTCCGTGTCGCCCTTATTCCCTTTTTTGCGGCATTTTGCCTTCCTGTTT
TTGCTCACCCAGAAACGCTGGTGAAAGTAAAAGATGCTGAAGATCAGTTGGGTGCACGAGTGGGTTACAT
CGAACTGGATCTCAACAGCGGTAAGATCCTTGAGAGTTTTCGCCCCGAAGAACGTTTTCCAATGATGAGC
ACTTTTAAAGTTCTGCTATGTGGCGCGGTATTATCCCGTATTGACGCCGGGCAAGAGCAACTCGGTCGCC
GCATACACTATTCTCAGAATGACTTGGTTGAGTACTCACCAGTCACAGAAAAGCATCTTACGGATGGCAT
GACAGTAAGAGAATTATGCAGTGCTGCCATAACCATGAGTGATAACACTGCGGCCAACTTACTTCTGACA
ACGATCGGAGGACCGAAGGAGCTAACCGCTTTTTTGCACAACATGGGGGATCATGTAACTCGCCTTGATC
GTTGGGAACCGGAGCTGAATGAAGCCATACCAAACGACGAGCGTGACACCACGATGCCTGTAGCAATGGC
AACAACGTTGCGCAAACTATTAACTGGCGAACTACTTACTCTAGCTTCCCGGCAACAATTAATAGACTGG
ATGGAGGCGGATAAAGTTGCAGGACCACTTCTGCGCTCGGCCCTTCCGGCTGGCTGGTTTATTGCTGATA
AATCTGGAGCCGGTGAGCGTGGGTCTCGCGGTATCATTGCAGCACTGGGGCCAGATGGTAAGCCCTCCCG
TATCGTAGTTATCTACACGACGGGGAGTCAGGCAACTATGGATGAACGAAATAGACAGATCGCTGAGATA
GGTGCCTCACTGATTAAGCATTGGTAACTGTCAGACCAAGTTTACTCATATATACTTTAGATTGATTTAA
AACTTCATTTTTAATTTAAAAGGATCTAGGTGAAGATCCTTTTTGATAATCTCATGACCAAAATCCCTTA
ACGTGAGTTTTCGTTCCACTGAGCGTCAGACCCCGTAGAAAAGATCAAAGGATCTTCTTGAGATCCTTTT
TTTCTGCGCGTAATCTGCTGCTTGCAAACAAAAAAACCACCGCTACCAGCGGTGGTTTGTTTGCCGGATC
AAGAGCTACCAACTCTTTTTCCGAAGGTAACTGGCTTCAGCAGAGCGCAGATACCAAATACTGTCCTTCT
AGTGTAGCCGTAGTTAGGCCACCACTTCAAGAACTCTGTAGCACCGCCTACATACCTCGCTCTGCTAATC
CTGTTACCAGTGGCTGCTGCCAGTGGCGATAAGTCGTGTCTTACCGGGTTGGACTCAAGACGATAGTTAC
CGGATAAGGCGCAGCGGTCGGGCTGAACGGGGGGTTCGTGCACACAGCCCAGCTTGGAGCGAACGACCTA
CACCGAACTGAGATACCTACAGCGTGAGCATTGAGAAAGCGCCACGCTTCCCGAAGGGAGAAAGGCGGAC
AGGTATCCGGTAAGCGGCAGGGTCGGAACAGGAGAGCGCACGAGGGAGCTTCCAGGGGGAAACGCCTGGT
ATCTTTATAGTCCTGTCGGGTTTCGCCACCTCTGACTTGAGCGTCGATTTTTGTGATGCTCGTCAGGGGG
GCGGAGCCTATGGAAAAACGCCAGCAACGCGGCCTTTTTACGGTTCCTGGCCTTTTGCTGGCCTTTTGCT
CACATGTTCTTTCCTGCGTTATCCCCTGATTCTGTGGATAACCGTATTACCGCCTTTGAGTGAGCTGATA
CCGCTCGCCGCAGCCGAACGACCGAGCGCAGCGAGTCAGTGAGCGAGGAAGCGGAAGAGCGCCCAATACG
CAAACCGCCTCTCCCCGCGCGTTGGCCGATTCATTAATGCAGCTGGCACGACAGGTTTCCCGACTGGAAA
GCGGGCAGTGAGCGCAACGCAATTAATGTGAGTTAGCTCACTCATTAGGCACCCCAGGCTTTACACTTTA
TGCTTCCGGCTCGTATGTTGTGTGGAATTGTGAGCGGATAACAATTTCACACAGGAAACAGCTATGACCA
TGATTACGCCAAGCTGTAAGTTTAAACATGATCTTACTAACTAACTATTCTCATTTAAATTTTCAGAGCT
TAAAAATGGCTGAAATCACTCACAACGATGGATACGCTAACAACTTGGAAATGAAAT
Features (pLannotate 1.2.2; 11 found; start..end, strand, type, name):
   1564..1626    +  CDS            ced-3 (fragment): CED3_CAEEL - Experimental evidence at protein level: Swiss-Prot protein existence level 1. Acts as a cysteine protease in controlling programmed cell death (apoptosis) by proteolytically activating or inactivating a wide range of substrates (PubMed:8654923, PubMed:3955651, PubMed:18722182, PubMed:26074078, PubMed:27723735). Component of the egl-1, ced-9, ced-4 and ced-3 apoptotic signaling cascade required for the initiation of programmed cell death in cells fated to die during embryonic and postembryonic development (PubMed:3955651, PubMed:17329362, PubMed:25432023, PubMed:27723735). During o
   2495..2590    +  CDS            aex-5 (fragment): AEX5_CAEEL - Also known as kpc-3 From Caenorhabditis elegans.
   2718..2753    +  CDS            rop (fragment): Rop protein, which maintains plasmids at low copy number; rop
   2855..2954    +  misc_feature   bom (fragment): basis of mobility region from pBR322
   3052..3156    +  promoter       AmpR promoter: bla
   3157..4017    +  CDS            AmpR: β-lactamase; bla; confers resistance to ampicillin, carbenicillin, and related antibiotics
   4188..4776    +  rep_origin     ori: high-copy-number ColE1/pMB1/pBR322/pUC origin of replication
   4959..5051    +  CDS            lacI (fragment): lac repressor; lacI; The lac repressor binds to the lac operator to inhibit transcription in E. coli. This inhibition can be relieved by adding lactose or isopropyl-β-D-thiogalactopyranoside (IPTG).
   5064..5085    +  protein_bind   CAP binding site: CAP binding activates transcription in the presence of cAMP. E. coli catabolite activator protein
   5100..5130    +  promoter       lac promoter: promoter for the E. coli lac operon
   5138..5154    +  protein_bind   lac operator: The lac repressor binds to the lac operator to inhibit transcription in E. coli. This inhibition can be relieved by adding lactose or isopropyl-β-D-thiogalactopyranoside (IPTG). lac repressor encoded by lacI
