[The description below was written by a language model from this plasmid's Addgene catalogue record and pLannotate feature annotations shown in this document.]
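Description:
Pmec-18 ced-3 (p15)::nz [TU#806] is a C. elegans expression plasmid built on the pPD95.75 backbone from the Fire lab vector kit. It is maintained in E. coli through a high-copy ColE1/pUC-type origin and selected with ampicillin via the β-lactamase gene and its promoter. The feature table also picks up backbone remnants (fragments of rop, bom and lacI, plus the lac promoter, operator and CAP site) that play no role in the worm. The full depositor sequence is 5,307 nt.

The payload, cloned between BamHI and EcoRI, is described mainly in the depositor's comments. A roughly 400 bp mec-18 promoter sits at the start of the sequence, followed by a ced-3 (p15) segment and then a short coding region for NZ, an antiparallel leucine-zipper domain fused to the C-terminal end of p15. The automated annotation recognises only a short ced-3 fragment at the end of the region the depositor assigns to p15, so the table under-reports the insert. It also flags a small aex-5 match downstream whose significance the record does not explain. CED-3 is the nematode cell-death caspase, a cysteine protease that executes apoptosis, and p15 is one of its subunits.

The associated publication concerns targeted cell killing by reconstituted caspases. The design implies that this plasmid supplies one half of a split caspase, with the zipper intended to pair with a complementary zipper on a partner subunit expressed from a second construct. Active caspase, and therefore death, would then arise only in cells where both promoters are active. The partner construct is not described in this record.
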