Addgene plasmid #16080: Pmec-18 ced-3 (p15)::nz [TU#806]
Depositing lab: Martin Chalfie. Depositing organization: Columbia University. Publication: Targeted cell killing by reconstituted caspases. Chelur DS, Chalfie M. Proc Natl Acad Sci U S A. 2007 Feb 13. 104(7):2283-8. 10.1073/pnas.0610877104 PubMed 17283333.
Backbone
  Vector backbone: pPD95.75
  Backbone manufacturer: Andrew Fire Lab
  Backbone size w/o insert (bp): 3880
  Vector type: Worm Expression
Growth in bacteria
  Bacterial resistance: Ampicillin, 100 μg/mL
  Growth temperature: 37°C
  Growth strain: DH5alpha
  Copy number: Unknown
Gene/Insert
  Gene/Insert name: ced-3 (p15) :: nz (alt name: ced-3)
  Species: C. elegans (nematode)
  Insert size (bp): 1430
  Entrez Gene: ced-3 (a.k.a. CELE_C48D1.2)
  Cloning method: Restriction Enzyme; 5′ cloning site BamHI (not destroyed); 3′ cloning site EcoRI (not destroyed)
  Sequencing primers: 5′ M13 rev
Resource information
  A portion of this plasmid was derived from a plasmid made by: ced-3 (p15) from Ding Xue, University of Colorado, Boulder
Terms and licenses: Academic/Nonprofit Terms; Industry Terms: Not Available to Industry
Depositor comments: ced-3 (p15) fused to the antiparallel leucine-zipper domain NZ (ALKKELQANKKELAQLKWELQALKKELAQ). For listed sequence, 1-397bp = Pmec-18; 407-1626bp = ced-3(p15); 1732-1823bp = NZ .
How to cite: Pmec-18 ced-3 (p15)::nz [TU#806] was a gift from Martin Chalfie (Addgene plasmid # 16080 ; http://n2t.net/addgene:16080 ; RRID:Addgene_16080)
