>Addgene plasmid #16080 | Pmec-18 ced-3 (p15)::nz [TU#806] | addgene partial sequence | sequence record 22441 | 16080 with M13R
TAACATGGATCTTACTAACTAACTATTCTCATTTAAATTTTCAGAGCTTAAAAATGGCTGAAATCACTCA
CAACGATGGATACGCTAACAACTTGGAAATGAAATAAGCTTCAATTAATTCGTCTACTATCCACGTGTCG
ATTCGAAGACAGTTCACATGAGTCATTGACTTTGATCTGGAACATATTTTTTAATATAGAAATTTCCGAT
TTTGATTACCTTTGCCATGTACACTTGCACTTTGCAACAATAACCATTTGAGCGATTCGCTCGAGTAGTT
CTCGCGCTCTTCTTGACATCAGATGAAAATAACAAAAAGAGGAGAGCATTGACCAAATGTATCAAGATTG
CATGGTAAAACATAGCAAATGTTTGTCATCCGATGGGTTGGCTCCTTGTTGCACTGGTATGCATTTGTGA
TGCGAAACAGGAGCTCTTCCAGAAGCAGTCTTGCACTTCTTGTATTCATTCCTTTGCCTCGCCTTCCAAG
AAGGTTGTGAGCGGATCCAAAATGGGAGTTCCTGCATTTCTTCGTCGTGGATGGGACAATCGAGACGGGC
CATTGTTCAATTTTCTTGGATGTGTGCGGCCGCAAGTTCAGGTTGCAATTTAATTTCTTGAATGAGAATA
TTCCTTCAAAAAATCTAAAATAGATTTTTATTCCA
